Addgene plasmid #224429: pET28a-AzaQ
Purpose: Express AzaQ in E. coli
Depositing lab: Emily Balskus. Depositing organization: Harvard University. Publication: Discovery of the Azaserine Biosynthetic Pathway Uncovers a Biological Route for alpha-Diazoester Production. Van Cura D, Ng TL, Huang J, Hager H, Hartwig JF, Keasling JD, Balskus EP. Angew Chem Int Ed Engl. 2023 Jul 10;62(28):e202304646. doi: 10.1002/anie.202304646. Epub 2023 May 31. PubMed 37151182.
Backbone
  Vector backbone: pET28a
  Backbone size w/o insert (bp): 5369
  Total vector size (bp): 5571
  Vector type: Bacterial Expression
Growth in bacteria
  Bacterial resistance: Kanamycin, 50 μg/mL
  Growth temperature: 37°C
  Growth strain: DH5alpha
  Copy number: High Copy
Gene/Insert
  Gene/Insert name: azaQ
  Species: Glycomyces harbinensis ATCC 43155
  Tag / fusion protein: His6 (N terminal on backbone)
  Cloning method: Gibson Cloning
  Sequencing primers: 5′ T7; 3′ T7-term
Terms and licenses: Academic/Nonprofit Terms; Industry Terms: Not Available to Industry
How to cite: pET28a-AzaQ was a gift from Emily Balskus (Addgene plasmid # 224429 ; http://n2t.net/addgene:224429 ; RRID:Addgene_224429)
