[The description below was written by a language model from this plasmid's Addgene catalogue record and pLannotate feature annotations shown in this document.]
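Description:
pET28a-AzaQ is a bacterial expression plasmid built on the pET28a backbone for producing AzaQ, a protein encoded by azaQ from the actinomycete Glycomyces harbinensis ATCC 43155, in E. coli. The associated work concerns the azaserine biosynthetic pathway, although the record does not state the protein's specific function. The insert was introduced by Gibson assembly and is small: the catalogue sizes and the unannotated gap in the full-sequence feature table, between the thrombin site and the downstream His-tag sequence, both suggest only a few hundred base pairs.

Expression follows the standard pET arrangement. A T7 promoter with an adjacent lac operator and the T7 gene 10 ribosome binding site drives the coding region, which ends at the T7 terminator. The plasmid-borne lacI gene supplies repressor, so transcription is held off until IPTG induction in a host that provides T7 RNA polymerase. The protein carries the backbone's N-terminal His6 tag followed by a thrombin cleavage site, allowing metal-affinity purification and optional tag removal. The short "capTEV", "9xHis" and "SET1" fragment calls are most likely the annotation software matching the ordinary pET28a His-tag and flanking vector sequences. Whether the downstream His tag is translated depends on the insert's stop codon, which the record does not show.

Propagation relies on the ColE1/pBR322-type origin with rop and bom, and on kanamycin resistance (aph(3')-Ia). An f1 origin is also present. The catalogue lists the plasmid as high copy, though rop normally moderates copy number. A second, shorter sequencing record (5,250 nt) lacks annotations for the T7 promoter, operator, RBS and N-terminal tag region, so it appears incomplete relative to the 5,568 nt full sequence.
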