Features (pLannotate 1.2.2; 20 found; start..end, strand, type, name):
      8..26      +  promoter       T7 promoter: promoter for bacteriophage T7 RNA polymerase
     27..51      +  protein_bind   lac operator: The lac repressor binds to the lac operator to inhibit transcription in E. coli. This inhibition can be relieved by adding lactose or isopropyl-β-D-thiogalactopyranoside (IPTG). lac repressor encoded by lacI
     66..88      +  RBS            RBS: efficient ribosome binding site from bacteriophage T7 gene 10 (Olins and Rangwala, 1989)
    107..123     +  CDS            capTEV™ (fragment): composite tag for in vivo biotinylation, TEV protease cleavage, and 6xHis tagging
    134..151     +  CDS            thrombin site: thrombin recognition and cleavage site
    440..457     +  CDS            9xHis (fragment): 9xHis affinity tag
    467..516     +  CDS            SET1 (fragment): solubility-enhancement tag derived from T7 phage gene 10B
    524..571     +  terminator     T7 terminator: transcription terminator for bacteriophage T7 RNA polymerase
    608..1036    +  rep_origin     f1 ori (sequence partly withheld): f1 bacteriophage origin of replication; arrow indicates direction of (+) strand synthesis
   1089..1146    +  promoter       AmpR promoter (fragment): bla
   1155..1970    -  CDS            KanR: aminoglycoside phosphotransferase; aph(3')-Ia; confers resistance to kanamycin in bacteria or G418 (Geneticin®) in eukaryotes
   2092..2680    +  rep_origin     ori: high-copy-number ColE1/pMB1/pBR322/pUC origin of replication
   2866..3005    -  misc_feature   bom: basis of mobility region from pBR322
   3107..3298    -  CDS            rop: Rop protein, which maintains plasmids at low copy number; rop
   3315..3695    +  CDS            YPB1_ECOLX: Protein predicted: Swiss-Prot protein existence level 4. From Escherichia coli.
   3767..4058    -  CDS            TcR (fragment): tetracycline efflux protein; tet; confers resistance to tetracycline
   4073..4094    -  protein_bind   CAP binding site: CAP binding activates transcription in the presence of cAMP. E. coli catabolite activator protein
   4107..5189    -  CDS            lacI: lac repressor; lacI; The lac repressor binds to the lac operator to inhibit transcription in E. coli. This inhibition can be relieved by adding lactose or isopropyl-β-D-thiogalactopyranoside (IPTG).
   5190..5267    -  promoter       lacI promoter: lacI
   5275..5554    -  CDS            TcR (fragment): tetracycline efflux protein; tet; confers resistance to tetracycline
>Addgene plasmid #224429 | pET28a-AzaQ | addgene full sequence | sequence record 458637 | Addgene NGS Result
GCGAAATTAATACGACTCACTATAGGGGAATTGTGAGCGGATAACAATTCCCCTCTAGAAATAATTTTGT
TTAACTTTAAGAAGGAGATATACCATGGGCAGCAGCCATCATCATCATCATCACAGCAGCGGCCTGGTGC
CGCGCGGCAGCCATATGCCCGCTGACCTCGACACCCTGGCCCGCGAACAGCTCGCGCAGGTCCTGCGCGA
CCGGCCCGACCCGGCCACCCTCGACGCCGGTGAGGACCTCGCGGAGACCTACGGGCTCACCTCGCTCAAC
AAGGTCCTGTTCCTCACCTCGCTGTGCCGGGCCGCCGACGTCGGCCTCGAGCGCTTCACCGAGGACGACC
TCGCCCGGATGCGCACGCTCGGCGACGTCGTCGAGGCCATGCGTCCCCACGCCGACCAGAAGGGATGAAA
GCTTGCGGCCGCACTCGAGCACCACCACCACCACCACTGAGATCCGGCTGCTAACAAAGCCCGAAAGGAA
GCTGAGTTGGCTGCTGCCACCGCTGAGCAATAACTAGCATAACCCCTTGGGGCCTCTAAACGGGTCTTGA
GGGGTTTTTTGCTGAAAGGAGGAACTATATCCGGATTGGCGAATGGG
[124 nt withheld, positions 608-731]
C
[91 nt withheld, positions 733-823]
A
[49 nt withheld, positions 825-873]
CCTTTGACGTTGGAGTCCACGTTCTTT
[37 nt withheld, positions 901-937]
ACCCTATCTCGGTCTATTCTTTTGATTTATAAGGGATTTTGCCGATTTCGGCCTATTGGTTAAAAAATGA
GCTGATTTAACAAAAATTTAACGCGAATTTTAACAAAATATTAACGCTTACAATTTAGGTGGCACTTTTC
GGGGAAATGTGCGCGGAACCCCTATTTGTTTATTTTTCTAAATACATTCAAATATGTATCCGCTCATGAA
TTAATTCTTAGAAAAACTCATCGAGCATCAAATGAAACTGCAATTTATTCATATCAGGATTATCAATACC
ATATTTTTGAAAAAGCCGTTTCTGTAATGAAGGAGAAAACTCACCGAGGCAGTTCCATAGGATGGCAAGA
TCCTGGTATCGGTCTGCGATTCCGACTCGTCCAACATCAATACAACCTATTAATTTCCCCTCGTCAAAAA
TAAGGTTATCAAGTGAGAAATCACCATGAGTGACGACTGAATCCGGTGAGAATGGCAAAAGTTTATGCAT
TTCTTTCCAGACTTGTTCAACAGGCCAGCCATTACGCTCGTCATCAAAATCACTCGCATCAACCAAACCG
TTATTCATTCGTGATTGCGCCTGAGCGAGACGAAATACGCGATCGCTGTTAAAAGGACAATTACAAACAG
GAATCGAATGCAACCGGCGCAGGAACACTGCCAGCGCATCAACAATATTTTCACCTGAATCAGGATATTC
TTCTAATACCTGGAATGCTGTTTTCCCGGGGATCGCAGTGGTGAGTAACCATGCATCATCAGGAGTACGG
ATAAAATGCTTGATGGTCGGAAGAGGCATAAATTCCGTCAGCCAGTTTAGTCTGACCATCTCATCTGTAA
CATCATTGGCAACGCTACCTTTGCCATGTTTCAGAAACAACTCTGGCGCATCGGGCTTCCCATACAATCG
ATAGATTGTCGCACCTGATTGCCCGACATTATCGCGAGCCCATTTATACCCATATAAATCAGCATCCATG
TTGGAATTTAATCGCGGCCTAGAGCAAGACGTTTCCCGTTGAATATGGCTCATAACACCCCTTGTATTAC
TGTTTATGTAAGCAGACAGTTTTATTGTTCATGACCAAAATCCCTTAACGTGAGTTTTCGTTCCACTGAG
CGTCAGACCCCGTAGAAAAGATCAAAGGATCTTCTTGAGATCCTTTTTTTCTGCGCGTAATCTGCTGCTT
GCAAACAAAAAAACCACCGCTACCAGCGGTGGTTTGTTTGCCGGATCAAGAGCTACCAACTCTTTTTCCG
AAGGTAACTGGCTTCAGCAGAGCGCAGATACCAAATACTGTCCTTCTAGTGTAGCCGTAGTTAGGCCACC
ACTTCAAGAACTCTGTAGCACCGCCTACATACCTCGCTCTGCTAATCCTGTTACCAGTGGCTGCTGCCAG
TGGCGATAAGTCGTGTCTTACCGGGTTGGACTCAAGACGATAGTTACCGGATAAGGCGCAGCGGTCGGGC
TGAACGGGGGGTTCGTGCACACAGCCCAGCTTGGAGCGAACGACCTACACCGAACTGAGATACCTACAGC
GTGAGCTATGAGAAAGCGCCACGCTTCCCGAAGGGAGAAAGGCGGACAGGTATCCGGTAAGCGGCAGGGT
CGGAACAGGAGAGCGCACGAGGGAGCTTCCAGGGGGAAACGCCTGGTATCTTTATAGTCCTGTCGGGTTT
CGCCACCTCTGACTTGAGCGTCGATTTTTGTGATGCTCGTCAGGGGGGCGGAGCCTATGGAAAAACGCCA
GCAACGCGGCCTTTTTACGGTTCCTGGCCTTTTGCTGGCCTTTTGCTCACATGTTCTTTCCTGCGTTATC
CCCTGATTCTGTGGATAACCGTATTACCGCCTTTGAGTGAGCTGATACCGCTCGCCGCAGCCGAACGACC
GAGCGCAGCGAGTCAGTGAGCGAGGAAGCGGAAGAGCGCCTGATGCGGTATTTTCTCCTTACGCATCTGT
GCGGTATTTCACACCGCAATGGTGCACTCTCAGTACAATCTGCTCTGATGCCGCATAGTTAAGCCAGTAT
ACACTCCGCTATCGCTACGTGACTGGGTCATGGCTGCGCCCCGACACCCGCCAACACCCGCTGACGCGCC
CTGACGGGCTTGTCTGCTCCCGGCATCCGCTTACAGACAAGCTGTGACCGTCTCCGGGAGCTGCATGTGT
CAGAGGTTTTCACCGTCATCACCGAAACGCGCGAGGCAGCTGCGGTAAAGCTCATCAGCGTGGTCGTGAA
GCGATTCACAGATGTCTGCCTGTTCATCCGCGTCCAGCTCGTTGAGTTTCTCCAGAAGCGTTAATGTCTG
GCTTCTGATAAAGCGGGCCATGTTAAGGGCGGTTTTTTCCTGTTTGGTCACTGATGCCTCCGTGTAAGGG
GGATTTCTGTTCATGGGGGTAATGATACCGATGAAACGAGAGAGGATGCTCACGATACGGGTTACTGATG
ATGAACATGCCCGGTTACTGGAACGTTGTGAGGGTAAACAACTGGCGGTATGGATGCGGCGGGACCAGAG
AAAAATCACTCAGGGTCAATGCCAGCGCTTCGTTAATACAGATGTAGGTGTTCCACAGGGTAGCCAGCAG
CATCCTGCGATGCAGATCCGGAACATAATGGTGCAGGGCGCTGACTTCCGCGTTTCCAGACTTTACGAAA
CACGGAAACCGAAGACCATTCATGTTGTTGCTCAGGTCGCAGACGTTTTGCAGCAGCAGTCGCTTCACGT
TCGCTCGCGTATCGGTGATTCATTCTGCTAACCAGTAAGGCAACCCCGCCAGCCTAGCCGGGTCCTCAAC
GACAGGAGCACGATCATGCGCACCCGTGGGGCCGCCATGCCGGCGATAATGGCCTGCTTCTCGCCGAAAC
GTTTGGTGGCGGGACCAGTGACGAAGGCTTGAGCGAGGGCGTGCAAGATTCCGAATACCGCAAGCGACAG
GCCGATCATCGTCGCGCTCCAGCGAAAGCGGTCCTCGCCGAAAATGACCCAGAGCGCTGCCGGCACCTGT
CCTACGAGTTGCATGATAAAGAAGACAGTCATAAGTGCGGCGACGATAGTCATGCCCCGCGCCCACCGGA
AGGAGCTGACTGGGTTGAAGGCTCTCAAGGGCATCGGTCGAGATCCCGGTGCCTAATGAGTGAGCTAACT
TACATTAATTGCGTTGCGCTCACTGCCCGCTTTCCAGTCGGGAAACCTGTCGTGCCAGCTGCATTAATGA
ATCGGCCAACGCGCGGGGAGAGGCGGTTTGCGTATTGGGCGCCAGGGTGGTTTTTCTTTTCACCAGTGAG
ACGGGCAACAGCTGATTGCCCTTCACCGCCTGGCCCTGAGAGAGTTGCAGCAAGCGGTCCACGCTGGTTT
GCCCCAGCAGGCGAAAATCCTGTTTGATGGTGGTTAACGGCGGGATATAACATGAGCTGTCTTCGGTATC
GTCGTATCCCACTACCGAGATATCCGCACCAACGCGCAGCCCGGACTCGGTAATGGCGCGCATTGCGCCC
AGCGCCATCTGATCGTTGGCAACCAGCATCGCAGTGGGAACGATGCCCTCATTCAGCATTTGCATGGTTT
GTTGAAAACCGGACATGGCACTCCAGTCGCCTTCCCGTTCCGCTATCGGCTGAATTTGATTGCGAGTGAG
ATATTTATGCCAGCCAGCCAGACGCAGACGCGCCGAGACAGAACTTAATGGGCCCGCTAACAGCGCGATT
TGCTGGTGACCCAATGCGACCAGATGCTCCACGCCCAGTCGCGTACCGTCTTCATGGGAGAAAATAATAC
TGTTGATGGGTGTCTGGTCAGAGACATCAAGAAATAACGCCGGAACATTAGTGCAGGCAGCTTCCACAGC
AATGGCATCCTGGTCATCCAGCGGATAGTTAATGATCAGCCCACTGACGCGTTGCGCGAGAAGATTGTGC
ACCGCCGCTTTACAGGCTTCGACGCCGCTTCGTTCTACCATCGACACCACCACGCTGGCACCCAGTTGAT
CGGCGCGAGATTTAATCGCCGCGACAATTTGCGACGGCGCGTGCAGGGCCAGACTGGAGGTGGCAACGCC
AATCAGCAACGACTGTTTGCCCGCCAGTTGTTGTGCCACGCGGTTGGGAATGTAATTCAGCTCCGCCATC
GCCGCTTCCACTTTTTCCCGCGTTTTCGCAGAAACGTGGCTGGCCTGGTTCACCACGCGGGAAACGGTCT
GATAAGAGACACCGGCATACTCTGCGACATCGTATAACGTTACTGGTTTCACATTCACCACCCTGAATTG
ACTCTCTTCCGGGCGCTATCATGCCATACCGCGAAAGGTTTTGCGCCATTCGATGGTGTCCGGGATCTCG
ACGCTCTCCCTTATGCGACTCCTGCATTAGGAAGCAGCCCAGTAGTAGGTTGAGGCCGTTGAGCACCGCC
GCCGCAAGGAATGGTGCATGCAAGGAGATGGCGCCCAACAGTCCCCCGGCCACGGGGCCTGCCACCATAC
CCACGCCGAAACAAGCGCTCATGAGCCCGAAGTGGCGAGCCCGATCTTCCCCATCGGTGATGTCGGCGAT
ATAGGCGCCAGCAACCGCACCTGTGGCGCCGGTGATGCCGGCCACGATGCGTCCGGCGTAGAGGATCGAG
ATCTCGATCCC
