Features (pLannotate 1.2.2; 15 found; start..end, strand, type, name):
    444..501     -  promoter       AmpR promoter (fragment): bla
    554..982     -  rep_origin     f1 ori (sequence partly withheld): f1 bacteriophage origin of replication; arrow indicates direction of (+) strand synthesis
   1019..1066    -  terminator     T7 terminator: transcription terminator for bacteriophage T7 RNA polymerase
   1074..1123    -  CDS            SET1 (fragment): solubility-enhancement tag derived from T7 phage gene 10B
   1133..1150    -  CDS            9xHis (fragment): 9xHis affinity tag
   1485..1565    +  CDS            TcR (fragment): tetracycline efflux protein; tet; confers resistance to tetracycline
   1573..1650    +  promoter       lacI promoter: lacI
   1651..2733    +  CDS            lacI: lac repressor; lacI; The lac repressor binds to the lac operator to inhibit transcription in E. coli. This inhibition can be relieved by adding lactose or isopropyl-β-D-thiogalactopyranoside (IPTG).
   2746..2767    +  protein_bind   CAP binding site: CAP binding activates transcription in the presence of cAMP. E. coli catabolite activator protein
   2782..3073    +  CDS            TcR (fragment): tetracycline efflux protein; tet; confers resistance to tetracycline
   3145..3525    -  CDS            YPB1_ECOLX: Protein predicted: Swiss-Prot protein existence level 4. From Escherichia coli.
   3542..3733    +  CDS            rop: Rop protein, which maintains plasmids at low copy number; rop
   3835..3974    +  misc_feature   bom: basis of mobility region from pBR322
   4160..4748    -  rep_origin     ori: high-copy-number ColE1/pMB1/pBR322/pUC origin of replication
   4870..435     +  CDS            KanR (across the origin): aminoglycoside phosphotransferase; aph(3')-Ia; confers resistance to kanamycin in bacteria or G418 (Geneticin®) in eukaryotes
>Addgene plasmid #224429 | pET28a-AzaQ Sequencing Result | analyzer sequence | sequence record 446719
CTGCGCCGGTTGCATTCGATTCCTGTTTGTAATTGTCCTTTTAACAGCGATCGCGTATTTCGTCTCGCTC
AGGCGCAATCACGAATGAATAACGGTTTGGTTGATGCGAGTGATTTTGATGACGAGCGTAATGGCTGGCC
TGTTGAACAAGTCTGGAAAGAAATGCATAAACTTTTGCCATTCTCACCGGATTCAGTCGTCACTCATGGT
GATTTCTCACTTGATAACCTTATTTTTGACGAGGGGAAATTAATAGGTTGTATTGATGTTGGACGAGTCG
GAATCGCAGACCGATACCAGGATCTTGCCATCCTATGGAACTGCCTCGGTGAGTTTTCTCCTTCATTACA
GAAACGGCTTTTTCAAAAATATGGTATTGATAATCCTGATATGAATAAATTGCAGTTTCATTTGATGCTC
GATGAGTTTTTCTAAGAATTAATTCATGAGCGGATACATATTTGAATGTATTTAGAAAAATAAACAAATA
GGGGTTCCGCGCACATTTCCCCGAAAAGTGCCACCTAAATTGTAAGCGTTAATATTTTGTTAAAATTCGC
GTTAAATTTTTGTTAAATCAGCTCATTTTTTAACCAATAGGCCGAAATCGGCAAAATCCCTTATAAATCA
AAAGAATAGACCGAGATAGGGT
[37 nt withheld, positions 653-689]
AAAGAACGTGGACTCCAACGTCAAAGG
[49 nt withheld, positions 717-765]
T
[91 nt withheld, positions 767-857]
G
[124 nt withheld, positions 859-982]
CCCATTCGCCAATCCGGATATAGTTCCTCCTTTCAGCAAAAAACCCCTCAAGACCCGTTTAGAGGCCCCA
AGGGGTTATGCTAGTTATTGCTCAGCGGTGGCAGCAGCCAACTCAGCTTCCTTTCGGGCTTTGTTAGCAG
CCGGATCTCAGTGGTGGTGGTGGTGGTGCTCGAGTGCGGCCGCAAGCTTTCATCCCTTCTGGTCGGCGTG
GGGACGCATGGCCTCGACGACGTCGCCGAGCGTGCGCATCCGGGCGAGGTCGTCCTCGGTGAAGCGCTCG
AGGCCGACGTCGGCGGCCCGGCACAGCGAGGTGAGGAACAGGACCTTGTTGAGCGAGGTGAGCCCGTAGG
TCTCCGCGAGGTCCTCACCGGCGTCGAGGGTGGCCGGGTCGGGCCGGTCGCGCAGGACCTGCGCGAGCTG
TTCGCGGGCCAGGGTGTCGAGGTCAGCGGGCATATGGCTGCCGCGCGGCAGCCATATGCCCGCTGACCAG
AAGGGATGAAAGCTTGCGGCCGCGGTGCTCAACGGCCTCAACCTACTACTGGGCTGCTTCCTAATGCAGG
AGTCGCATAAGGGAGAGCGTCGAGATCCCGGACACCATCGAATGGCGCAAAACCTTTCGCGGTATGGCAT
GATAGCGCCCGGAAGAGAGTCAATTCAGGGTGGTGAATGTGAAACCAGTAACGTTATACGATGTCGCAGA
GTATGCCGGTGTCTCTTATCAGACCGTTTCCCGCGTGGTGAACCAGGCCAGCCACGTTTCTGCGAAAACG
CGGGAAAAAGTGGAAGCGGCGATGGCGGAGCTGAATTACATTCCCAACCGCGTGGCACAACAACTGGCGG
GCAAACAGTCGTTGCTGATTGGCGTTGCCACCTCCAGTCTGGCCCTGCACGCGCCGTCGCAAATTGTCGC
GGCGATTAAATCTCGCGCCGATCAACTGGGTGCCAGCGTGGTGGTGTCGATGGTAGAACGAAGCGGCGTC
GAAGCCTGTAAAGCGGCGGTGCACAATCTTCTCGCGCAACGCGTCAGTGGGCTGATCATTAACTATCCGC
TGGATGACCAGGATGCCATTGCTGTGGAAGCTGCCTGCACTAATGTTCCGGCGTTATTTCTTGATGTCTC
TGACCAGACACCCATCAACAGTATTATTTTCTCCCATGAAGACGGTACGCGACTGGGCGTGGAGCATCTG
GTCGCATTGGGTCACCAGCAAATCGCGCTGTTAGCGGGCCCATTAAGTTCTGTCTCGGCGCGTCTGCGTC
TGGCTGGCTGGCATAAATATCTCACTCGCAATCAAATTCAGCCGATAGCGGAACGGGAAGGCGACTGGAG
TGCCATGTCCGGTTTTCAACAAACCATGCAAATGCTGAATGAGGGCATCGTTCCCACTGCGATGCTGGTT
GCCAACGATCAGATGGCGCTGGGCGCAATGCGCGCCATTACCGAGTCCGGGCTGCGCGTTGGTGCGGATA
TCTCGGTAGTGGGATACGACGATACCGAAGACAGCTCATGTTATATCCCGCCGTTAACCACCATCAAACA
GGATTTTCGCCTGCTGGGGCAAACCAGCGTGGACCGCTTGCTGCAACTCTCTCAGGGCCAGGCGGTGAAG
GGCAATCAGCTGTTGCCCGTCTCACTGGTGAAAAGAAAAACCACCCTGGCGCCCAATACGCAAACCGCCT
CTCCCCGCGCGTTGGCCGATTCATTAATGCAGCTGGCACGACAGGTTTCCCGACTGGAAAGCGGGCAGTG
AGCGCAACGCAATTAATGTAAGTTAGCTCACTCATTAGGCACCGGGATCTCGACCGATGCCCTTGAGAGC
CTTCAACCCAGTCAGCTCCTTCCGGTGGGCGCGGGGCATGACTATCGTCGCCGCACTTATGACTGTCTTC
TTTATCATGCAACTCGTAGGACAGGTGCCGGCAGCGCTCTGGGTCATTTTCGGCGAGGACCGCTTTCGCT
GGAGCGCGACGATGATCGGCCTGTCGCTTGCGGTATTCGGAATCTTGCACGCCCTCGCTCAAGCCTTCGT
CACTGGTCCCGCCACCAAACGTTTCGGCGAGAAGCAGGCCATTATCGCCGGCATGGCGGCCCCACGGGTG
CGCATGATCGTGCTCCTGTCGTTGAGGACCCGGCTAGGCTGGCGGGGTTGCCTTACTGGTTAGCAGAATG
AATCACCGATACGCGAGCGAACGTGAAGCGACTGCTGCTGCAAAACGTCTGCGACCTGAGCAACAACATG
AATGGTCTTCGGTTTCCGTGTTTCGTAAAGTCTGGAAACGCGGAAGTCAGCGCCCTGCACCATTATGTTC
CGGATCTGCATCGCAGGATGCTGCTGGCTACCCTGTGGAACACCTACATCTGTATTAACGAAGCGCTGGC
ATTGACCCTGAGTGATTTTTCTCTGGTCCCGCCGCATCCATACCGCCAGTTGTTTACCCTCACAACGTTC
CAGTAACCGGGCATGTTCATCATCAGTAACCCGTATCGTGAGCATCCTCTCTCGTTTCATCGGTATCATT
ACCCCCATGAACAGAAATCCCCCTTACACGGAGGCATCAGTGACCAAACAGGAAAAAACCGCCCTTAACA
TGGCCCGCTTTATCAGAAGCCAGACATTAACGCTTCTGGAGAAACTCAACGAGCTGGACGCGGATGAACA
GGCAGACATCTGTGAATCGCTTCACGACCACGCTGATGAGCTTTACCGCAGCTGCCTCGCGCGTTTCGGT
GATGACGGTGAAAACCTCTGACACATGCAGCTCCCGGAGACGGTCACAGCTTGTCTGTAAGCGGATGCCG
GGAGCAGACAAGCCCGTCAGGGCGCGTCAGCGGGTGTTGGCGGGTGTCGGGGCGCAGCCATGACCCAGTC
ACGTAGCGATAGCGGAGTGTATACTGGCTTAACTATGCGGCATCAGAGCAGATTGTACTGAGAGTGCACC
ATTGCGGTGTGAAATACCGCACAGATGCGTAAGGAGAAAATACCGCATCAGGCGCTCTTCCGCTTCCTCG
CTCACTGACTCGCTGCGCTCGGTCGTTCGGCTGCGGCGAGCGGTATCAGCTCACTCAAAGGCGGTAATAC
GGTTATCCACAGAATCAGGGGATAACGCAGGAAAGAACATGTGAGCAAAAGGCCAGCAAAAGGCCAGGAA
CCGTAAAAAGGCCGCGTTGCTGGCGTTTTTCCATAGGCTCCGCCCCCCTGACGAGCATCACAAAAATCGA
CGCTCAAGTCAGAGGTGGCGAAACCCGACAGGACTATAAAGATACCAGGCGTTTCCCCCTGGAAGCTCCC
TCGTGCGCTCTCCTGTTCCGACCCTGCCGCTTACCGGATACCTGTCCGCCTTTCTCCCTTCGGGAAGCGT
GGCGCTTTCTCATAGCTCACGCTGTAGGTATCTCAGTTCGGTGTAGGTCGTTCGCTCCAAGCTGGGCTGT
GTGCACGAACCCCCCGTTCAGCCCGACCGCTGCGCCTTATCCGGTAACTATCGTCTTGAGTCCAACCCGG
TAAGACACGACTTATCGCCACTGGCAGCAGCCACTGGTAACAGGATTAGCAGAGCGAGGTATGTAGGCGG
TGCTACAGAGTTCTTGAAGTGGTGGCCTAACTACGGCTACACTAGAAGGACAGTATTTGGTATCTGCGCT
CTGCTGAAGCCAGTTACCTTCGGAAAAAGAGTTGGTAGCTCTTGATCCGGCAAACAAACCACCGCTGGTA
GCGGTGGTTTTTTTGTTTGCAAGCAGCAGATTACGCGCAGAAAAAAAGGATCTCAAGAAGATCCTTTGAT
CTTTTCTACGGGGTCTGACGCTCAGTGGAACGAAAACTCACGTTAAGGGATTTTGGTCATGAACAATAAA
ACTGTCTGCTTACATAAACAGTAATACAAGGGGTGTTATGAGCCATATTCAACGGGAAACGTCTTGCTCT
AGGCCGCGATTAAATTCCAACATGGATGCTGATTTATATGGGTATAAATGGGCTCGCGATAATGTCGGGC
AATCAGGTGCGACAATCTATCGATTGTATGGGAAGCCCGATGCGCCAGAGTTGTTTCTGAAACATGGCAA
AGGTAGCGTTGCCAATGATGTTACAGATGAGATGGTCAGACTAAACTGGCTGACGGAATTTATGCCTCTT
CCGACCATCAAGCATTTTATCCGTACTCCTGATGATGCATGGTTACTCACCACTGCGATCCCCGGGAAAA
CAGCATTCCAGGTATTAGAAGAATATCCTGATTCAGGTGAAAATATTGTTGATGCGCTGGCAGTGTTC
